Addgene plasmid #64745: pAW
Purpose: Yeast expression plasmid: ACC1
Depositing lab: Jens Nielsen. Depositing organization: Chalmers University of Technology. Publication: Improving production of malonyl coenzyme A-derived metabolites by abolishing Snf1-dependent regulation of Acc1. Shi S, Chen Y, Siewers V, Nielsen J. MBio. 2014 May 6;5(3):e01130-14. doi: 10.1128/mBio.01130-14. PubMed 24803522.
Backbone
  Vector backbone: pSP-GM2 (derived from pESC-URA)
  Vector type: Yeast Expression
  Selectable markers: URA3
Growth in bacteria
  Bacterial resistance: Ampicillin, 100 μg/mL
  Growth temperature: 37°C
  Growth strain: DH5alpha
  Copy number: High Copy
Gene/Insert
  Gene/Insert name: ACC1
Terms and licenses: Academic/Nonprofit Terms; Industry Terms: Not Available to Industry
Depositor comments: Discrepancies between QC and full sequence have no functional consequence.
How to cite: pAW was a gift from Jens Nielsen (Addgene plasmid # 64745 ; http://n2t.net/addgene:64745 ; RRID:Addgene_64745)
