[The description below was written by a language model from this plasmid's Addgene catalogue record and pLannotate feature annotations shown in this document.]
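Description:
pAW is a 14.1 kb yeast episomal expression plasmid carrying the Saccharomyces cerevisiae ACC1 gene, built on pSP-GM2, a derivative of pESC-URA. It is an E. coli–yeast shuttle vector. In bacteria it replicates from a high-copy ColE1/pUC-type origin and is selected through the β-lactamase (AmpR) gene. In yeast the 2μ origin supports multicopy episomal maintenance, and the URA3 marker with its own promoter complements uracil auxotrophy and can be counterselected with 5-FOA. An f1 phage origin is also present, along with small remnants of bom, rop, lacZα and lacI inherited from ancestral cloning vectors.

The payload is the roughly 6.7 kb ACC1 open reading frame, which encodes acetyl-CoA carboxylase. This multifunctional enzyme combines biotin carboxyl carrier, biotin carboxylase and carboxyltransferase activities and converts acetyl-CoA to malonyl-CoA. ACC1 lies on the reverse strand and is followed by the ADH1 terminator. The approximately 900 bp region immediately upstream of its start is not annotated, so the feature table does not identify the promoter that drives it. On the opposite strand, facing away from ACC1, is a second cassette made up of the TEF1 promoter, a T7 promoter and the CYC1 terminator. No coding sequence is annotated between these elements, so this divergent expression site appears to be empty and available for another gene.

The record lists the purpose simply as yeast expression of ACC1. The associated publication title concerns raising production of malonyl-CoA-derived metabolites by removing Snf1-dependent regulation of Acc1. No mutations are listed for this insert, so pAW appears to carry unmodified ACC1, although the record does not explicitly say so. The depositor notes that discrepancies between the quality-control and full sequences have no functional consequence.
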