Features (pLannotate 1.2.2; 19 found; start..end, strand, type, name):
    137..186     +  misc_feature   bom (fragment): basis of mobility region from pBR322
    201..416     +  promoter       URA3 promoter: S. cerevisiae URA3
    417..1220    +  CDS            URA3: orotidine-5'-phosphate decarboxylase, required for uracil biosynthesis; S. cerevisiae URA3; yeast auxotrophic marker, counterselectable with 5-fluoroorotic acid (5-FOA)
   1299..1350    +  misc_feature   bom (fragment): basis of mobility region from pBR322
   1351..1806    -  rep_origin     f1 ori (sequence partly withheld): f1 bacteriophage origin of replication; arrow indicates direction of (+) strand synthesis
   1810..1880    -  CDS            lacZα (fragment): LacZα fragment of β-galactosidase; lacZ fragment
   1911..2076    -  terminator     ADH1 terminator: S. cerevisiae ADH1; transcription terminator for the S. cerevisiae alcohol dehydrogenase 1 (ADH1) gene
   2080..2226    -  CDS            ADH1 (fragment): ADH1_YEAST - Also known as ADC1. Experimental evidence at protein level: Swiss-Prot protein existence level 1. This isozyme preferentially catalyzes the conversion of primary unbranched alcohols to their corresponding aldehydes. Also shows activity toward secondary alcohols. From Saccharomyces cerevisiae (strain ATCC 204508 / S288c) (Baker's yeast).
   2230..8928    -  CDS            ACC1: ACAC_YEAST - Also known as ABP2, FAS3, MTR7. Experimental evidence at protein level: Swiss-Prot protein existence level 1. Carries out three functions: biotin carboxyl carrier protein, biotin carboxylase and carboxyltransferase. Involved in the synthesis of very-long-chain fatty acid synthesis which is required to maintain a functional nuclear envelope. Required for acylation and vacuolar membrane association of VAC8 which is necessary to maintain a normal morphology of the vacuole. From Saccharomyces cerevisiae (strain ATCC 204508 / S288c) (Baker's yeast).
   9823..9933    +  CDS            ADP1 (fragment): ADP1_YEAST - Experimental evidence at protein level: Swiss-Prot protein existence level 1. From Saccharomyces cerevisiae (strain ATCC 204508 / S288c) (Baker's yeast).
   9951..10350   +  promoter       TEF1 promoter: S. cerevisiae TEF1; promoter for EF-1α
  10370..10388   +  promoter       T7 promoter: promoter for bacteriophage T7 RNA polymerase
  10465..10654   +  terminator     CYC1 terminator: S. cerevisiae CYC1; transcription terminator for CYC1
  10684..10741   -  CDS            lacI (fragment): lac repressor; lacI; The lac repressor binds to the lac operator to inhibit transcription in E. coli. This inhibition can be relieved by adding lactose or isopropyl-β-D-thiogalactopyranoside (IPTG).
  10924..11512   -  rep_origin     ori: high-copy-number ColE1/pMB1/pBR322/pUC origin of replication
  11683..12543   -  CDS            AmpR: β-lactamase; bla; confers resistance to ampicillin, carbenicillin, and related antibiotics
  12544..12648   -  promoter       AmpR promoter: bla
  12675..14017   -  rep_origin     2μ ori: yeast 2μ plasmid origin of replication
  14085..35      +  CDS            rop (fragment) (across the origin): Rop protein, which maintains plasmids at low copy number; rop
>Addgene plasmid #64745 | pAW | depositor full sequence | sequence record 113019 | pAW
TCGCGCGTTTCGGTGATGACGGTGAAAACCTCTGACACATGCAGCTCCCGGAGACGGTCACAGCTTGTCT
GTAAGCGGATGCCGGGAGCAGACAAGCCCGTCAGGGCGCGTCAGCGGGTGTTGGCGGGTGTCGGGGCTGG
CTTAACTATGCGGCATCAGAGCAGATTGTACTGAGAGTGCACCATACCACAGCTTTTCAATTCAATTCAT
CATTTTTTTTTTATTCTTTTTTTTGATTTCGGTTTCTTTGAAATTTTTTTGATTCGGTAATCTCCGAACA
GAAGGAAGAACGAAGGAAGGAGCACAGACTTAGATTGGTATATATACGCATATGTAGTGTTGAAGAAACA
TGAAATTGCCCAGTATTCTTAACCCAACTGCACAGAACAAAAACCTGCAGGAAACGAAGATAAATCATGT
CGAAAGCTACATATAAGGAACGTGCTGCTACTCATCCTAGTCCTGTTGCTGCCAAGCTATTTAATATCAT
GCACGAAAAGCAAACAAACTTGTGTGCTTCATTGGATGTTCGTACCACCAAGGAATTACTGGAGTTAGTT
GAAGCATTAGGTCCCAAAATTTGTTTACTAAAAACACATGTGGATATCTTGACTGATTTTTCCATGGAGG
GCACAGTTAAGCCGCTAAAGGCATTATCCGCCAAGTACAATTTTTTACTCTTCGAAGACAGAAAATTTGC
TGACATTGGTAATACAGTCAAATTGCAGTACTCTGCGGGTGTATACAGAATAGCAGAATGGGCAGACATT
ACGAATGCACACGGTGTGGTGGGCCCAGGTATTGTTAGCGGTTTGAAGCAGGCGGCAGAAGAAGTAACAA
AGGAACCTAGAGGCCTTTTGATGTTAGCAGAATTGTCATGCAAGGGCTCCCTATCTACTGGAGAATATAC
TAAGGGTACTGTTGACATTGCGAAGAGCGACAAAGATTTTGTTATCGGCTTTATTGCTCAAAGAGACATG
GGTGGAAGAGATGAAGGTTACGATTGGTTGATTATGACACCCGGTGTGGGTTTAGATGACAAGGGAGACG
CATTGGGTCAACAGTATAGAACCGTGGATGATGTGGTCTCTACAGGATCTGACATTATTATTGTTGGAAG
AGGACTATTTGCAAAGGGAAGGGATGCTAAGGTAGAGGGTGAACGTTACAGAAAAGCAGGCTGGGAAGCA
TATTTGAGAAGATGCGGCCAGCAAAACTAAAAAACTGTATTATAAGTAAATGCATGTATACTAAACTCAC
AAATTAGAGCTTCAATTTAATTATATCAGTTATTACCCTATGCGGTGTGAAATACCGCACAGATGCGTAA
GGAGAAAATACCGCATCAGGAAATTGTAAACGTTAATATTTTGTTAAAATTCGCGTTAAATTTTTGTTAA
ATCAGCTCATTTTTTAACCAATAGGCCGAAATCGGCAAAATCCCTTATAAATCAAAAGAATAGACCGAGA
TAGGGT
[37 nt withheld, positions 1477-1513]
AAAGAACGTGGACTCCAACGTCAAAGG
[49 nt withheld, positions 1541-1589]
T
[91 nt withheld, positions 1591-1681]
G
[124 nt withheld, positions 1683-1806]
CCATTCGCCATTCAGGCTGCGCAACTGTTGGGAAGGGCGATCGGTGCGGGCCTCTTCGCTATTACGCCAG
CTGGATAAAGGCGCGCCAAACGACCTAGGAATTGGAGCGACCTCATGCTATACCTGAGAAAGCAACCTGA
CCTACAGGAAAGAGTTACTCAAGAATAAGAATTTTCGTTTTAAAACCTAAGAGTCACTTTAAAATTTGTA
TACACTTATTTTTTTTATAACTTATTTAATAATAAAAATCATAAATCATAAGAAATTCGCTTATTTAGAA
GTGTCAACAACGTATCTACCAACGATTTGACCCTTTTCCATCTTTTCGTAAATTTCTGGCAAGGTAGACA
AGCCGACAACCTTGATTGGAGACTTGACCAAACCTCTGGCGAAGAATTGTTAATTAAGAGCTCGCAAGGT
TTATTTCAAAGTCTTCAACAATTTTTCTTTATCATCGGTAGATAACATCTTGATAACTTCAGATAATCCA
TCAATAGCATTGTCATGGTCGCTTCTGATCTTTTTAGCTAAGTCTTGAGCGAATGACTCTAATTTCAAAC
CCTTTAGTTTATCGTCCAAAGTTTTGTAGTTTTCTTCAATCCATGTTGCGACTTGCCTATCATCTTCATG
GTCCACTGAAGCAGGGTACCACGATCTAATTCTTGCGATCTTTTCTAATCTTGATGCTTCGCCTACCTGA
TGGCTCAACCTTTTAATCAAATATTCTTCGTTCAATCTTCTTCTCAATCTCCAGAAGAAGAAACGACGTG
CCTCGGTCCATTCCAGTTCCTTAGAAATAACACCCTTGGCCACCATACGTGAAGACCTATCGTGCAAATC
AGCAAATTGAAGACTGATTTGTCCGTAAATTGGCAATAGTTCTCTCTCACGATCAGCTAATTGCTTGGAT
ATTTGCTGATGTACTTCTGGAGCCAAACTCTTGTTGGATAATTGAGATCTCAATTCTCTGTACTTGTCAT
CCAATCTGTTCATGGTGTCCAGCAATTTTTCTCTACGGAACTTGATACCAACCATACCTTGTGGTTCCAA
AACACCAGCTCTAGCGTTGACGTCGGCATACATTTCCATTTGGTCAGCGTTGATAGTTGGATCGACAACA
ACCCATGAACCACCTCTTAGTTCACCGGTAGGTGGGATATAGATAATAATTGGTTGTTTGTAATCCACCA
ATGCGTCAACAATAAACGAACCATACTTCAAGACTTCGTTGAACATATCACGTTGACCACCAGAGAAACC
TCTCCAGTTGGCCAAAATCATCATTGGCAATTGTTCACCGTTGTTAAAGTCATTGATAGCTTGAGCAGTC
TTGAAGGCGGAGTTTGGATGCCAAACTTGACCAGGTTCTTGAATTAATGTTTCAGCACTATTTGGATTAG
CTGGATCAGCAGGAATCAAGTTCTCGACAGTTCTTGTTTCAACACCAATAACACCCAGTGGAATACCACC
AAGACGGGCTCTACCAACGACAACACCTTTGGCCCATCCTGACAAAGTTTCAAAGAAAGACCCTTTATCA
AACAAACCATATTCAAATCCACTTTCAGTCTCACGACCTTCAATCATCCATCTTACATCGTAAGTTTCAT
CATTAGTTGGAGTGAAATCAACTGGTCTATCCCATGTGTCTTTAGTTTCCAAGATAGGAACTGGCATATT
ACGCTTGGCTGGAACATAAGACATCCATTCAACAATCTTCTCTACACCAGCTAAATCGTCAACAGCAGTC
AAATGTGAAACACCGTTGTTATACATGATTTGAGTACCACCCAATTGTAAGTTAGAAGTATAAACTTCTC
TACCCAGCATTTTGTTGATTGCAGGAGCACCAGTTAAAATAATTGGCTGGCCTTCGACCTGAATAGCTCT
TTGACCCAAACGAACCAAATAAGCACCGATACCGACGGATCTACAAGTGACTAAGGTGATAGTGAAGATA
TCGTGGTAAGCCCTTGACGTTGCACCAGCAATTAAACCAGATCCACGTAGACATTCGACACCTAACCCAT
CTTCAGAACCAATAATTGTCTTGATGACAAATCTTTCTTCACCGTTTATAACAGTACGTTCAGTGAGAAC
AGAATTTTCTTTGTCAAATTTCTTTAAAGTTTCCATACCTTCACTTGTTAAGTATAAGTATTGGAAGCCC
TTGTCCGGATTGGCAGCATCATTCCATGCAACTTGAAATAGTGGAACAATCTCTTCAGCCATACCAATTC
TGGCACCTGAGTTTGCAGCCAAGTAAATTCTTGGGATACCACGCTTTCTAGCATATTCAGTAACCTTATT
GAAGAATTCGTCTTCTTGTGGACCAAAGGAACCGATCTTGAATGTGATATCGTTAGCAACAACAACAAAT
TGACGGCCTCTTGGATATTCAGGAGTCTTTACAGTAATCTTAAAGGCAACCATACCAATAGCGTTGGCAC
CAGGTTCTCTTTCCACCTCAGTTAATTCGCCGTTTTCATCTTCAATCAACTCGTTGGAAATAAAGAAATC
ATCTGTTAACTTAACATCTGCAGAGAAATTTTTCCATTGGGATGACGATGCTTGGCGGAATAATTCTGGG
AAGTCATAGACATATGTGGTACCCATCAAGTGTGCCTTATAACGTTTTGGTTGCAACCATTCCTTAACAG
GGTAAGGAGTAGCAATAGGTCTTAAATGCATGGATCCAGGTTTACCCAAAGACTTAAATACCCATTCACC
TTTTGCGTTCTTGACTTCGGTGTACATTTCTGTTTTGATAACATAACCAGAAACGTTATTGATCAAGGCA
CGCAATGGTACTGGGGCACCTGTTTGAGGATCTTTGATGATGATTCTAATTTCGGCAGAAGAAACACGCA
ATCTCAACAATCTCTTACCAAATCTTTCTAAGAAACCACCGAAGGCGGCTTCGACATCTTCTGGAGAGAT
ATCAAACACCGCAATGAAGTTGATGAAGATATGATTCAAATCAGAATTTGAAGTGTCGGTGACTTCTAAA
TTATCCAATATATCACTCATCAATCTGTTAGCTTCAGAAGTCAGATATTCTTGAATAGAAATGTCATCAC
GGATATGACCCGTTCTAATAATACCTCTTGTAAAGAATCTCTTATCCAATGGAGAAGTCTTACTAACAGC
TTCGTAGACATGGATGTTTCTATTATCAGTGAAAATTGGTTTAATGTTGAAGTTGGACAATCTTCCTAAT
TCCAGTTGGAAGGCCAAAGCCGGCTCAATGTGACGAATTGTTTCATTTTCGTTATAATTTGGACCGTTAA
AAGTATAATACTTTGGATAAGACCCATCTTTAAAACCGAACATAAATGTGATACGACGGATAGAAGCATT
GATTAATTCCTGCTTATTCAAATCCAAAATTTCTCTCAACCTTACCAAAATTTCCTCTTCAGATTCGAAA
CCTTCTGTAGAAGCAACACAAACATTAGCAACATTACTCAACGATGCGGAGCTACCAGAACGATCAGGAG
CAGGTCCGTTAGAAGAAGATTGGTGACGAGGAATAACTTCCAAACTTTGTGACAAAATTTCATCAACATC
ATCTAAATGATCCACAGCCATCAAAATACCTTCTCTTAACGGAGATGACTGACTGTTTGCAACATATGAC
AAATCTGAAACAGAAACAGCCCTGTTCATACCCATTTTAGATTTAACAGTTGGAAAGGTGGAGAACGCAG
CTGAAGGTAGTTGGAATTTCCATTCAACAATTGGAACTGTGACACCTTCGTGAACTCTAATATCTCCTAT
GGTGTAAGCACGATAAGCACGACGAATATAGACTTGAGCAGCTGCAGCAGTCACAACTGGGTCTTGATGG
GTTAGGAATTGAAGTAAAACATCGAACACAACGTAATTAGAATCGATCAAGTCCTTCAAGATATTCAAAT
CTGGTTCAGAGCGCTTTGGATTGGATGAGCCATAGGCAACCTTCACAACAGAGGATTTTAAGATATGTTC
AATTTGTTCAGTTCTTTCCTTGACCGAAGGTAAAGCGCCTTGAATCAAAATTTCTCTTGCTTGTAGAGCG
ACCTTAGCGGTAGCCTTAGATTCTAGTTCAACAATATGTTGTAGAGGAGTAGAGAAAATGGCAGAAACTT
TAGAAGATAACTTGCACAATGGTTGATAATGTTTCAAGATAGCTAGGATCAGGTTATTCTTCGCTGAAAC
TTTCGAATGAGACAAAACAGTTAGCGCAACTTTATCTAGATCTTTAGGGTTTTCATCACGCAATTTCAGA
ATGATATTTTCCTCACGAACATTTGGACCATTGAATAACTTTTCAACTTCGTAATATTCTTCCAAGAAAT
GGACAAATATAGAATGTTCATGGGCTTCTAACCCGTTAGAGTACTTATGAGCAATATCCGCCAATGGTTC
CACGACGGCGCCCAGCAATTTGTCGGGGTTGTATTCAGGATTCTTCACGGCCATATCAATCAATTTACTT
AATTGTCTAGCTGGGAAAACAGCACCACGTCTCAAAGAACGTGCAACTAACTCTTCCATTTGTTCATCTA
GCTTAGCAGGCAATCTTGAATGTAAAGCAGAGATGTGTAGTTTCCATTCTGAGTAAGGCAGTTTTGGATT
TCTCAAAACCTCTATCAATTGTTGCAAGGAAGCGTTCATAATAACTTGGTTGTCATAACCCTTCAAAATG
TTTTCCAAAGTAGACACTAATGACTTGAATTTATAGGCAGGTTTGGTTCCTTCGATAACTGGAGAACCAA
AATCTGGCAGCATACCTTCAAATGGTAGAGCGTGCTTGACCTTGGATGGATCGTCAAGAGTCATAATAGC
CATGATATCACCTGCAACAATGGTAGAACCAGGTTGCTTTAATAACTGGACGATACCATTTTCTTGAGAA
ACCAAAGGCATTTGCATTTTCATAACTTCAATTTCTGCATATGGTTGGCCCTTGATAATGTGTTCACCAT
TTTCCACCAAGAATTTAACCAATTTACCAGGGGATGGAGTACGCAACTGGGTTGGATCGTTTTCAACTTC
CAACAAAGTAGTCATAGAGTCAACGGATAATCTTGTAGCAGCAACTTCTTCTTTCCAATAGATGGTATGC
GATTTACCGCCTATGGCAATCAAAAGACCACCATCAGATAGTTGACGCAGTATGATATCACATTTAGAAC
CATTGATAAATAATGTGTAACGGTCATTACCGGATTTAGCTACGGTGAACTTGTATCTTTTACCCTCATG
GATAAAATCTACAGGGAACATAGTTTGCAGTAGGTCTTTAGATAGAACTTGTCCCTTTTGTAAGGATTCG
ATATACTTGTGGCGGGCTTCTTCAGATGCTAAGAAAGCCTTTGTAGCGGCACCGCAAATGACGGCAAGAG
TTGGATCAGGCTTTTCAGCGGTCATTTTATGAGTAATCAAATCGTCCAACCAACCGGTGGTAATAGTGTT
ATCCTCGAAATCTTCAGTTTCCAAAAGTTTGATCAAGTATTCCACAGTAGTTCTGAAATCACCCCTAATG
GACAATTCCTTCAGGGCAACAACCATGTGTTTCCTGGAAGCTTGTCTATTTTCACCAAAAGCAAAAATAT
GGCCGAACTGAGAGTCCGAAAAGGAGTGAATATTACCATTGTTACCCACGGAGAAGTAACCCCAAACATT
AGAGGAAGAACGGAAGTTTAGTTCATGCAAAGTACCACCCGATGGCTTGAATCCATCGTTTGGATCTTCT
GATGTGATACGACAAGCGGTACAATGACCCTTTGGAATAGGTCTTCTTTGTTTCTTGGTGGCATCTTGAG
TTTTGAATTCGAAATCGATTTCTGAGGCAGAATGAGGATTCATACCATATAAAGTTCTAATGTCACTTAT
TCTATGCATAGGGATACCCATAGCGATTTGTAATTGAGCTGCAGGTAAGTTAACACCGGAGACCATTTCC
GTTGTTGGATGCTCGACTTGTAATCTTGGGTTCAATTCTAAAAAGTAGAATTTTCCATCATCATGAGAAT
ATAGATACTCCACGGTACCGGCAGAGACATAACCGACTAGTTTCCCCAGTCTGACGGCAGCCTTTTCCAT
CTCGTGAAATGTTTCAGCCTTGGCAATTGTAACTGGTGCTTCTTCGATAATTTTTTGATGACGTCTCTGA
ACGGAACAGTCTCTACCGAACAAGGAAATATTTGTACCGTACTGATCTGCTAGCAGTTGAACTTCCAAGT
GACGCGCTCTACCGGCCAACTTCATGATGAAAATGGGGGAGCCTGGAATTTCGTTGGCTGCCTGGTGGTA
TAAAGCGATGAAATCTTCTTCACGTTCAACTTGTCTGATACCTTTACCACCACCACCTTCGGATGCCTTA
ATCATGACAGGAAAACCAATACGCTTGGCCTTTTGTAAACCATCTTCAGGAGAGGTACAACAACCCTTTT
GATAGATGTCATCGTCGACAGAGACCAGACCGGTTTTCTCGTCCACGTGAACGGTGTCAACACCGGTACC
AGACCATGGAATACATGGGACTTTAGCACTTTGAGCGACAATGGTAGAGGAGATTTTATCACCTAAAGAC
CTCATGGCGTTACCTGGAGGCCCAATAAAGATGACTTTCCTCTTAGACTGGGACAATTTTTCAGGCAATA
GTGGATTCTCGGAGGCGTGACCCCAGCCAGCCCATACGGCGTCTACGTCTGCTCTTTCGGCGATGTCTAC
GATCAAGTCTACGTTAGCGTAGTTGTTATTATTAGTACCACCTGGCACTTCAATGTATTGATCGGCCATA
CGGATATATTCTGCGTTGGCCTCCAGATCTTCTGGGGTGGCCATGGCGACGAATTGGACGGTTCTGTCAT
CGCCGAACGTCTCGTATGCCCATTTTCTGACGGATCTAATTTCTTTCACGGCGGCAATACCATTATTTGC
TATCAGGATCTTGGATATGACCGTGTGACCACCGTGACTCTTAACAAAGTCCCTTAACGGGGACTCCTCT
AGTTTATCTACTGTATTGAGGCCAATGAAATGACCTGGAAGTTCTGTATGTCTTTCTGAGTAGTTTGTAA
TTTCGTACTCCATCTTCTGTGGAGAAGACTCGAATAAGCTTTCTTCGCTCATGGTAGAAACTAAAGCGGC
CGCTTGTTTTATATTTGTTGTAAAAAGTAGATAATTACTTCCTTGATGATCTGTAAAAAAGAGAAAAAGA
AAGCATCTAAGAACTTGAAAAACTACGAATTAGAAAAGACCAAATATGTATTTCTTGCATTGACCAATTT
ATGCAAGTTTATATATATGTAAATGTAAGTTTCACGAGGTTCTACTAAACTAAACCACCCCCTTGGTTAG
AAGAAAAGAGTGTGTGAGAACAGGCTGTTGTTGTCACACGATTCGGACAATTCTGTTTGAAAGAGAGAGA
GTAACAGTACGATCGAACGAACTTTGCTCTGGAGATCACAGTGGGCATCATAGCATGTGGTACTAAACCC
TTTCCCGCCATTCCAGAACCTTCGATTGCTTGTTACAAAACCTGTGAGCCGTCGCTAGGACCTTGTTGTG
TGACGAAATTGGAAGCTGCAATCAATAGGAAGACAGGAAGTCGAGCGTGTCTGGGTTTTTTCAGTTTTGT
TCTTTTTGCAAACAAATCACGAGCGACGGTAATTTCTTTCTCGATAAGAGGCCACGTGCTTTATGAGGGT
AACATCAATTCAAGAAGGAGGGAAACACTTCCTTTTTCTGGCCCTGATAATAGTATGAGGGTGAAGCCAA
AATAAAGGATTCGCGCCCAAATCGGCATCTTTAAATGCAGGTATGCGATAGTTCCTCACTCTTTCCTTAC
TCACGAGTAATTCTTGCAAATGCCTATTATGCAGATGTTATAATATCTGTGCGTCTTGAGTTGAAGTCAG
GAATCTAAAATAAAAATTAAGGTTAATAAAAAGAGGAAAGAAAAAAAAATTAATCGATTTACAGAAACTT
GCACACTAAAAATACACAACTAAAAGCAATTACAGTATGGGAAGTCATCGACGTTATCTCTACTATAGTA
TATTATCATTTCTATTATTATCCTGCTCAGTGGTACTTGCAAAACAAGATAAGACCCCATTCTTTGAAGG
TACTTCCAGGCCGGCCGCACACACCATAGCTTCAAAATGTTTCTACTCCTTTTTTACTCTTCCAGATTTT
CTCGGACTCCGCGCATCGCCGTACCACTTCAAAACACCCAAGCACAGCATACTAAATTTCCCCTCTTTCT
TCCTCTAGGGTGTCGTTAATTACCCGTACTAAAGGTTTGGAAAAGAAAAAAGAGACCGCCTCGTTTCTTT
TTCTTCGTCGAAAAAGGCAATAAAAATTTTTATCACGTTTCTTTTTCTTGAAAATTTTTTTTTTTGATTT
TTTTCTCTTTCGATGACCTCCCATTGATATTTAAGTTAATAAACGGTCTTCAATTTCTCAAGTTTCAGTT
TCATTTTTCTTGTTCTATTACAACTTTTTTTACTTCTTGCTCATTAGAAAGAAAGCATAGCAATCTAATC
TAAGTTTTAATTACAAGGATCCGTAATACGACTCACTATAGGGCCCGGGCGTCGACATGGAACAGAAGTT
GATTTCCGAAGAAGACCTCGAGTAAGCTTGGTACCGCGGCTAGCTAAGATCCGCTCTAACCGAAAAGGAA
GGAGTTAGACAACCTGAAGTCTAGGTCCCTATTTATTTTTTTATAGTTATGTTAGTATTAAGAACGTTAT
TTATATTTCAAATTTTTCTTTTTTTTCTGTACAGACGCGTGTACGCATGTAACATTATACTGAAAACCTT
GCTTGAGAAGGTTTTGGGACGCTCGAAGATCCTCCGGATCGTTTCGCCGGCGTTTATCCAGCTGCATTAA
TGAATCGGCCAACGCGCGGGGAGAGGCGGTTTGCGTATTGGGCGCTCTTCCGCTTCCTCGCTCACTGACT
CGCTGCGCTCGGTCGTTCGGCTGCGGCGAGCGGTATCAGCTCACTCAAAGGCGGTAATACGGTTATCCAC
AGAATCAGGGGATAACGCAGGAAAGAACATGTGAGCAAAAGGCCAGCAAAAGGCCAGGAACCGTAAAAAG
GCCGCGTTGCTGGCGTTTTTCCATAGGCTCCGCCCCCCTGACGAGCATCACAAAAATCGACGCTCAAGTC
AGAGGTGGCGAAACCCGACAGGACTATAAAGATACCAGGCGTTTCCCCCTGGAAGCTCCCTCGTGCGCTC
TCCTGTTCCGACCCTGCCGCTTACCGGATACCTGTCCGCCTTTCTCCCTTCGGGAAGCGTGGCGCTTTCT
CATAGCTCACGCTGTAGGTATCTCAGTTCGGTGTAGGTCGTTCGCTCCAAGCTGGGCTGTGTGCACGAAC
CCCCCGTTCAGCCCGACCGCTGCGCCTTATCCGGTAACTATCGTCTTGAGTCCAACCCGGTAAGACACGA
CTTATCGCCACTGGCAGCAGCCACTGGTAACAGGATTAGCAGAGCGAGGTATGTAGGCGGTGCTACAGAG
TTCTTGAAGTGGTGGCCTAACTACGGCTACACTAGAAGGACAGTATTTGGTATCTGCGCTCTGCTGAAGC
CAGTTACCTTCGGAAAAAGAGTTGGTAGCTCTTGATCCGGCAAACAAACCACCGCTGGTAGCGGTGGTTT
TTTTGTTTGCAAGCAGCAGATTACGCGCAGAAAAAAAGGATCTCAAGAAGATCCTTTGATCTTTTCTACG
GGGTCTGACGCTCAGTGGAACGAAAACTCACGTTAAGGGATTTTGGTCATGAGATTATCAAAAAGGATCT
TCACCTAGATCCTTTTAAATTAAAAATGAAGTTTTAAATCAATCTAAAGTATATATGAGTAAACTTGGTC
TGACAGTTACCAATGCTTAATCAGTGAGGCACCTATCTCAGCGATCTGTCTATTTCGTTCATCCATAGTT
GCCTGACTCCCCGTCGTGTAGATAACTACGATACGGGAGGGCTTACCATCTGGCCCCAGTGCTGCAATGA
TACCGCGAGACCCACGCTCACCGGCTCCAGATTTATCAGCAATAAACCAGCCAGCCGGAAGGGCCGAGCG
CAGAAGTGGTCCTGCAACTTTATCCGCCTCCATCCAGTCTATTAATTGTTGCCGGGAAGCTAGAGTAAGT
AGTTCGCCAGTTAATAGTTTGCGCAACGTTGTTGCCATTGCTACAGGCATCGTGGTGTCACGCTCGTCGT
TTGGTATGGCTTCATTCAGCTCCGGTTCCCAACGATCAAGGCGAGTTACATGATCCCCCATGTTGTGCAA
AAAAGCGGTTAGCTCCTTCGGTCCTCCGATCGTTGTCAGAAGTAAGTTGGCCGCAGTGTTATCACTCATG
GTTATGGCAGCACTGCATAATTCTCTTACTGTCATGCCATCCGTAAGATGCTTTTCTGTGACTGGTGAGT
ACTCAACCAAGTCATTCTGAGAATAGTGTATGCGGCGACCGAGTTGCTCTTGCCCGGCGTCAATACGGGA
TAATACCGCGCCACATAGCAGAACTTTAAAAGTGCTCATCATTGGAAAACGTTCTTCGGGGCGAAAACTC
TCAAGGATCTTACCGCTGTTGAGATCCAGTTCGATGTAACCCACTCGTGCACCCAACTGATCTTCAGCAT
CTTTTACTTTCACCAGCGTTTCTGGGTGAGCAAAAACAGGAAGGCAAAATGCCGCAAAAAAGGGAATAAG
GGCGACACGGAAATGTTGAATACTCATACTCTTCCTTTTTCAATATTATTGAAGCATTTATCAGGGTTAT
TGTCTCATGAGCGGATACATATTTGAATGTATTTAGAAAAATAAACAAATAGGGGTTCCGCGCACATTTC
CCCGAAAAGTGCCACCTGAACGAAGCATCTGTGCTTCATTTTGTAGAACAAAAATGCAACGCGAGAGCGC
TAATTTTTCAAACAAAGAATCTGAGCTGCATTTTTACAGAACAGAAATGCAACGCGAAAGCGCTATTTTA
CCAACGAAGAATCTGTGCTTCATTTTTGTAAAACAAAAATGCAACGCGAGAGCGCTAATTTTTCAAACAA
AGAATCTGAGCTGCATTTTTACAGAACAGAAATGCAACGCGAGAGCGCTATTTTACCAACAAAGAATCTA
TACTTCTTTTTTGTTCTACAAAAATGCATCCCGAGAGCGCTATTTTTCTAACAAAGCATCTTAGATTACT
TTTTTTCTCCTTTGTGCGCTCTATAATGCAGTCTCTTGATAACTTTTTGCACTGTAGGTCCGTTAAGGTT
AGAAGAAGGCTACTTTGGTGTCTATTTTCTCTTCCATAAAAAAAGCCTGACTCCACTTCCCGCGTTTACT
GATTACTAGCGAAGCTGCGGGTGCATTTTTTCAAGATAAAGGCATCCCCGATTATATTCTATACCGATGT
GGATTGCGCATACTTTGTGAACAGAAAGTGATAGCGTTGATGATTCTTCATTGGTCAGAAAATTATGAAC
GGTTTCTTCTATTTTGTCTCTATATACTACGTATAGGAAATGTTTACATTTTCGTATTGTTTTCGATTCA
CTCTATGAATAGTTCTTACTACAATTTTTTTGTCTAAAGAGTAATACTAGAGATAAACATAAAAAATGTA
GAGGTCGAGTTTAGATGCAAGTTCAAGGAGCGAAAGGTGGATGGGTAGGTTATATAGGGATATAGCACAG
AGATATATAGCAAAGAGATACTTTTGAGCAATGTTTGTGGAAGCGGTATTCGCAATATTTTAGTAGCTCG
TTACAGTCCGGTGCGTTTTTGGTTTTTTGAAAGTGCGTCTTCAGAGCGCTTTTGGTTTTCAAAAGCGCTC
TGAAGTTCCTATACTTTCTAGAGAATAGGAACTTCGGAATAGGAACTTCAAAGCGTTTCCGAAAACGAGC
GCTTCCGAAAATGCAACGCGAGCTGCGCACATACAGCTCACTGTTCACGTCGCACCTATATCTGCGTGTT
GCCTGTATATATATATACATGAGAAGAACGGCATAGTGCGTGTTTATGCTTAAATGCGTACTTATATGCG
TCTATTTATGTAGGATGAAAGGTAGTCTAGTACCTCCTGTGATATTATCCCATTCCATGCGGGGTATCGT
ATGCTTCCTTCAGCACTACCCTTTAGCTGTTCTATATGCTGCCACTCCTCAATTGGATTAGTCTCATCCT
TCAATGCTATCATTTCCTTTGATATTGGATCATACTAAGAAACCATTATTATCATGACATTAACCTATAA
AAATAGGCGTATCACGAGGCCCTTTCGTC
