>Addgene plasmid #64745 | pAW | addgene partial sequence | sequence record 114531 | F1ori-F 5'-GTGGACTCTTGTTCCAAACTGG-3'
ATAAGGGATTTTGCCGATTTCGGCCTATTGGTTAAAAAATGAGCTGATTTAACAAAAATTTAACGCGAAT
TTTAACAAAATATTAACGCTTACAATTTCCTGATGCGGTATTTTCTCCTTACGCATCTGTGCGGTATTTC
ACACCGCATAGGGTAATAACTGATATAATTAAATTGAAGCTCTAATTTGTGAGTTTAGTATACATGCATT
TACTTATAATACAGTTTTTTAGTTTTGCTGGCCGCATCTTCTCAAATATGCTTCCCAGCCTGCTTTTCTG
TAACGTTCACCCTCTACCTTAGCATCCCTTCCCTTTGCAAATAGTCCTCTTCCAACAATAATAATGTCAG
ATCCTGTAGAGACCACATCATCCACGGTTCTATACTGTTGACCCAATGCGTCTCCCTTGTCATCTAAACC
CACACCGGGTGTCATAATCAACCAATCGTAACCTTCATCTCTTCCACCCATGTCTCTTTGAGCAATAAAG
CCGATAACAAAATCTTTGTCGCTCTTCGCAATGTCAACAGTACCCTTAGTATATTCTCCAGTAGATAGGG
AGCCCTTGCATGACAATTCTGCTAACATCAAAAGGCCTCTAGGTTCCTTTGTTACTTCTTCTGCCGCCTG
CTTCAAACCGCTAACAATACCTGGGCCCACCACACCGTGTGCATTCGTAATGTCTGCCCATTCTGCTATT
CTGTATACACCCGCAGAGTACTGCAATTTGACTGTATTACCAATGTCAGCAAATTTTCTGTCTTCG
