>Addgene plasmid #64745 | pAW | addgene partial sequence | sequence record 114532 | pHybLex_rev 5'-GAGTCACTTTAAAATTTGTATACAC-3'
TCATAAATCATAAGAAATTCGCTTATTTAGAAGTGTCAACAACGTATCTACCAACGATTTGACCCTTTTC
CATCTTTTCGTAAATTTCTGGCAAGGTAGACAAGCCGACAACCTTGATTGGAGACTTGACCAAACCTCTG
GCGAAGAATTGTTAATTAAGAGCTCGCAAGGTTTATTTCAAAGTCTTCAACAATTTTTCTTTATCATCGG
TAGATAACATCTTGATAACTTCAGATAATCCATCAATAGCATTGTCATGGTCGCTTCTGATCTTTTTAGC
TAAGTCTTGAACGAATGACTCTAATTTCAAACCCTTTAGTTTATCGTCCAAAGTTTTGTAGTTTTCTTCA
ATCCATGTTGCGACTTGCCTATCATCTTCATGGTCCACTGAAGCAGGGTACCACGATCTAATTCTTGCGA
TCTTTTCTAATCTTGATGCTTCGCCTACCTGATGGCTCAACCTTTTAATCAAATATTCTTCGTTCAATCT
TCTTCTCAATCTCCAGAAGAAGAAACGACGTGCCTCGGTCCATTCCAGTTCCTTAGAAATAACACCCTTG
GCCACCATACGTGAAGACCTATCGTGCAAATCAGCAAATTGAAGACTGATTTGTCCGTAAATTGGCAATA
GTTCTCTCTCACGATCAGCTAATTGCTTGGATATTTGCTGATGTACTTCTGGAGCCAAACTCTTGTTGGA
TAATTGAGATCTCAATTCTCTGTACTTGTCATCCAATCTGTTCATGGTGTCCAGC
