>Addgene plasmid #64745 | pAW | addgene partial sequence | sequence record 114533 | PPGK1-F 5'-cagcctgttctcacacactc-3'
TTACATTTACATATATATAAACTTGCATAAATTGGTCAATGCAAGAAATACATATTTGGTCTTTTCTAAT
TCGTAGTTTTTCAAGTTCTTAGATGCTTTCTTTTTCTCTTTTTTACAGATCATCAAGGAAGTAATTATCT
ACTTTTTACAACAAATATAAAACAAGCGGCCGCTTTAGTTTCTACCATGAGCGAAGAAAGCTTATTCGAG
TCTTCTCCACAGAAGATGGAGTACGAAATTACAAACTACTCAGAAAGACATACAGAACTTCCAGGTCATT
TCATTGGCCTCAATACAGTAGATAAACTAGAGGAGTCCCCGTTAAGGGACTTTGTTAAGAGTCACGGTGG
TCACACGGTCATATCCAAGATCCTGATAGCAAATAATGGTATTGCCGCCGTGAAAGAAATTAGATCCGTC
AGAAAATGGGCATACGAGACGTTCGGCGATGACAGAACCGTCCAATTCGTCGCCATGGCCACCCCAGAAG
ATCTGGAGGCCAACGCAGAATATATCCGTATGGCCGATCAATACATTGAAGTGCCAGGTGGTACTAATAA
TAACAACTACGCTAACGTAGACTTGATCGTAGACATCGCCGAAAGAGCAGACGTAGACGCCGTATGGGCT
GGCTGGGGTCACGCCTCCGAGAATCCACTATTGCCTG
